>Addgene plasmid #78158 | TRCN0000338462 | addgene partial sequence | sequence record 148665 | WPRE-R 5'-CATAGCGTAAAAGGAGCAACA-3'
AATTTTGTAATCCAGAGGTTGATTGTCGACTTAACGCGTTCAGGCACCGGGCTTGCGGGTCATGCACCAG
GTGCGCGGTCCTTCGGGCACCTCGACGTCGGCGGTGACGGTGAAGCCGAGCCGCTCGTAGAAGGGGAGGT
TGCGGGGCGCGGAGGTCTCCAGGAAGGCGGGCACCCCGGCGCGCTCGGCCGCCTCCACTCCGGGGAGCAC
GACGGCGCTGCCCAGACCCTTGCCCTGGTGGTCGGGCGAGACGCCGACGGTGGCCAGGAACCACGCGGGC
TCCTTGGGCCGGTGCGGCGCCAGGAGGCCTTCCATCTGTTGCTGCGCGGCCAGCCGGGAACCGCTCAACT
CGGCCATGCGCGGGCCGATCTCGGCGAACACCGCCCCCGCTTCGACGCTCTCCGGCGTGGTCCAGACCGC
CACGGCGGCGCCGTCGTCCGCGACCCACACCTTGCCGATGTCGAGCCCGACGCGCGTGAGGAAGAGTTCT
TGCAGCTCGGTGACCCGCTCGATGTGGCGGTCCGGATCGACGGTGTGGCGCGTGGCGGGGTAGTCGGCGA
ACGCGGCGGCGAGGGTGCGTACGGCCCTGGGGACGTCGTCGCGGGTGGCGAGGCGCACCGTGGGCTTGTA
CTCGGTCATGGTAAGCTCCGGTGGATCCCCCTGGGGAGAGAGGTCGGTGATTCGGTCAACGAGGGAGCCG
ACTGCCGACGTGCGCTCCGGAGGCTTGCAGAATGCGGAACACCGCGCGGGCAGGAACAGGGCCCACACTA
CCGCCCCACACCCCG
