>Addgene plasmid #78158 | TRCN0000338462 | addgene partial sequence | sequence record 148666 | hU6-F 5'-GAGGGCCTATTTCCCATGATT-3'
ATCAGGCTGGTTAGAGAGATAATTAGAATTAATTTGACTGTAAACACAAAGATATTAGTACAAAATACGT
GACGTAGAAAGTAATAATTTCTTGGGTAGTTTGCAGTTTTAAAATTATGTTTTAAAATGGACTATCATAT
GCTTACCGTAACTTGAAAGTATTTCGATTTCTTGGCTTTATATATCTTGTGGAAAGGACGAGGTACCGGG
CTCAAGAAGTACTGACACATCTCGAGATGTGTCAGTACTTCTTGAGCTTTTTGAATTCTAGATCTTGAGA
CAAATGGCAGTATTCATCCACAATTTTAAAAGAAAAGGGGGGATTGGGGGGTACAGTGCAGGGGAAAGAA
TAGTAGACATAATAGCAACAGACATACAAACTAAAGAATTACAAAAACAAATTACAAAAATTCAAAATTT
TCGGGTTTATTACAGGGACAGCAGAGATCCACTTTGGCGCCGGCTCGAGGGGGCCCGGGTTGCGCCTTTT
CCAAGGCAGCCCTGGGTTTGCGCAGGGACGCGGCTGCTCTGGGCGTGGTTCCGGGAAACGCAGCGGCGCC
GACCCTGGGTCTCGCACATTCTTCACGTCCGTTCGCAGCGTCACCCGGATCTTCGCCGCTACCCTTGTGG
GCCCCCCGGCGACGCTTCCTGCTCCGCCCCTAAGTCGGGAAGGTTCCTTGCGGTTCGCGGCGTGCCGGAC
GTGACAAACGGAAGCCGCACGTCTCACTAGTACCCTCGCAGACGGACAGCGCCAGGGAGCAATGGCAGCG
CGCCGACCGCGATGGGCTGTGGCCAATAGCGGCTGCTCA
