[The description below was written by a language model from this plasmid's Addgene catalogue record.]
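Description:
TRCN0000338462 is a lentiviral RNAi plasmid built on the pLKO_TRC005 backbone, one of the short hairpin RNA vectors derived from The RNAi Consortium collection. It is propagated in bacteria under ampicillin selection and, once delivered to mammalian cells, allows selection of transduced cells with puromycin. As a lentiviral transfer vector it is meant to be packaged into viral particles that integrate the shRNA cassette into the genome of target cells, giving stable rather than transient knockdown. The copy number and the cloning method are not stated in the record, and no feature table is provided, so the exact arrangement of the viral elements and the promoter driving the puromycin marker cannot be confirmed here. The use of a WPRE-based reverse sequencing primer indicates that a woodchuck hepatitis virus post-transcriptional regulatory element lies downstream of the hairpin; this element generally enhances transcript stability and expression.

The payload is a short hairpin RNA directed against human XPO1 (also known as CRM1 or exportin 1), the nuclear export receptor. The hairpin targets a site within the coding sequence of the XPO1 transcript and is expressed from the human U6 promoter, an RNA polymerase III promoter well suited to producing short, defined RNAs that are processed by the cellular RNAi machinery into a silencing guide strand. The construct is used for loss-of-function studies of XPO1 in human cells, and it was deposited in connection with work combining genetic and pharmacologic interrogation of rare cancers, where suppression of XPO1 serves to test cellular dependency on this gene.
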