Addgene plasmid #78158: TRCN0000338462
Purpose: shXPO1 targeting CDS
Depositing lab: William Hahn. Depositing organization: Dana-Farber Cancer Institute. Publication: Integrated genetic and pharmacologic interrogation of rare cancers. Hong AL, Tseng YY, Cowley GS, Jonas O, Cheah JH, Kynnap BD, Doshi MB, Oh C, Meyer SC, Church AJ, Gill S, Bielski CM, Keskula P, Imamovic A, Howell S, Kryukov GV, Clemons PA, Tsherniak A, Vazquez F, Crompton BD, Shamji AF, Rodriguez-Galindo C, Janeway KA, Roberts CW, Stegmaier K, van Hummelen P, Cima MJ, Langer RS, Garraway LA, Schreiber SL, Root DE, Hahn WC, Boehm JS. Nat Commun. 2016 Jun 22;7:11987. doi: 10.1038/ncomms11987. PubMed 27329820.
Backbone
  Vector backbone: pLKO_TRC005
  Vector type: Lentiviral, RNAi
  Selectable markers: Puromycin
Growth in bacteria
  Bacterial resistance: Ampicillin, 100 μg/mL
  Growth temperature: 37°C
  Growth strain: NEB Stable
  Copy number: Unknown
Gene/Insert
  Gene/Insert name: XPO1
  gRNA/shRNA sequence: GCTCAAGAAGTACTGACACAT
  Species: H. sapiens (human)
  GenBank ID: NM_003400.3 NM_003400.3
  Entrez Gene: XPO1 (a.k.a. CRM-1, CRM1, emb, exp1)
  Promoter: hU6
  Cloning method: Unknown
  Sequencing primers: 5′ hU6-F; 3′ WPRE-R
Resource information
  A portion of this plasmid was derived from a plasmid made by: The RNAi Consortium / Broad Institute
Terms and licenses: Academic/Nonprofit Terms; Industry Terms: Not Available to Industry
How to cite: TRCN0000338462 was a gift from William Hahn (Addgene plasmid # 78158 ; http://n2t.net/addgene:78158 ; RRID:Addgene_78158)
